Addgene plasmid #139855: pLenti-X1-Neo-DDRGK1-K146R-HA
Purpose: Lentiviral expression of human DDRGK1-K146R-HA
Depositing lab: Jacob Corn. Depositing organization: University of California, Berkeley. Publication: A Genome-wide ER-phagy Screen Highlights Key Roles of Mitochondrial Metabolism and ER-Resident UFMylation. Liang JR, Lingeman E, Luong T, Ahmed S, Muhar M, Nguyen T, Olzmann JA, Corn JE. Cell. 2020 Mar 19;180(6):1160-1177.e20. doi: 10.1016/j.cell.2020.02.017. Epub 2020 Mar 10. PubMed 32160526.
Backbone
  Vector backbone: pLenti-X1-Neo
  Vector type: Lentiviral
  Selectable markers: Neomycin (select with G418)
Growth in bacteria
  Bacterial resistance: Ampicillin, 100 μg/mL
  Growth temperature: 37°C
  Growth strain: NEB Stable
  Copy number: High Copy
Gene/Insert
  Gene/Insert name: DDRGK1
  Species: H. sapiens (human)
  Mutation: K146R
  Entrez Gene: DDRGK1 (a.k.a. C20orf116, SEMDSH, UFBP1, dJ1187M17.3)
  Tag / fusion protein: HA (C terminal on insert)
  Cloning method: Gibson Cloning
Terms and licenses: Academic/Nonprofit Terms; Industry Terms: Not Available to Industry
How to cite: pLenti-X1-Neo-DDRGK1-K146R-HA was a gift from Jacob Corn (Addgene plasmid # 139855 ; http://n2t.net/addgene:139855 ; RRID:Addgene_139855)
