[The description below was written by a language model from this plasmid's Addgene catalogue record and pLannotate feature annotations shown in this document.]
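Description:
pLenti-X1-Neo-DDRGK1-K146R-HA is a lentiviral expression plasmid built on the pLenti-X1-Neo backbone for stable delivery of a point-mutant human DDRGK1 (also known as UFBP1 or C20orf116) into mammalian cells. In bacteria it is maintained as a high-copy plasmid through a ColE1/pUC-type origin with ampicillin selection from the bla gene. An f1 origin, an SV40 origin and leftover lac and lacZα sequences are also annotated in the backbone.

The viral portion has a third-generation layout. An RSV promoter is fused to a truncated HIV-1 5' LTR to drive genomic RNA production, followed by the Ψ packaging signal with a partial gag sequence, the Rev response element for nuclear export, and the cPPT/CTS. A truncated LTR sits at the 3' end ahead of an SV40 polyadenylation signal. Between these elements, the EF-1α promoter drives the DDRGK1 open reading frame, which carries the K146R substitution and a C-terminal HA epitope. The feature table detects the tag only as a short fragment of a 3xHA annotation, consistent with a single HA copy. The promoter and insert lie between attB1 and attB2 Gateway sites, although the record lists Gibson assembly as the cloning method. A WPRE follows to enhance transcript expression. A separate mouse PGK promoter drives the neomycin resistance gene, allowing G418 selection of transduced cells.

The stated purpose is lentiviral expression of DDRGK1-K146R-HA. The associated study concerns ER-phagy and ER-resident UFMylation, but the record does not spell out the functional consequence of the lysine-to-arginine change.
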