Features (pLannotate 1.2.2; 33 found; start..end, strand, type, name):
     26..130     +  promoter       AmpR promoter: bla
    131..991     +  CDS            AmpR: β-lactamase; bla; confers resistance to ampicillin, carbenicillin, and related antibiotics
   1162..1750    +  rep_origin     ori: high-copy-number ColE1/pMB1/pBR322/pUC origin of replication
   1933..2025    +  CDS            lacI (fragment): lac repressor; lacI; The lac repressor binds to the lac operator to inhibit transcription in E. coli. This inhibition can be relieved by adding lactose or isopropyl-β-D-thiogalactopyranoside (IPTG).
   2038..2059    +  protein_bind   CAP binding site: CAP binding activates transcription in the presence of cAMP. E. coli catabolite activator protein
   2074..2104    +  promoter       lac promoter: promoter for the E. coli lac operon
   2112..2128    +  protein_bind   lac operator: The lac repressor binds to the lac operator to inhibit transcription in E. coli. This inhibition can be relieved by adding lactose or isopropyl-β-D-thiogalactopyranoside (IPTG). lac repressor encoded by lacI
   2173..2191    +  promoter       T3 promoter: promoter for bacteriophage T3 RNA polymerase
   2219..2445    +  promoter       RSV promoter: Rous sarcoma virus enhancer/promoter
   2446..2626    +  LTR            5' LTR (truncated): truncated 5' long terminal repeat (LTR) from HIV-1
   2673..2798    +  misc_feature   HIV-1 Ψ: packaging signal of human immunodeficiency virus type 1
   2782..3145    +  CDS            HIV-1 gag (fragment): gag protein from human immunodeficiency virus 1; gag
   3291..3524    +  misc_feature   RRE: The Rev response element (RRE) of HIV-1 allows for Rev-dependent mRNA export from the nucleus to the cytoplasm.
   3901..4001    +  CDS            Rev (fragment): human immunodeficiency virus 1 (HIV-1) Rev protein; rev; enhances nuclear export of unspliced and incompletely spliced viral mRNAs
   4020..4136    +  misc_feature   cPPT/CTS: central polypurine tract and central termination sequence of HIV-1
   4170..4194    +  protein_bind   attB1: mutant version of attB; recombination site for the Gateway® BP reaction BP Clonase™
   4209..4227    +  enhancer       CMV enhancer (fragment): human cytomegalovirus immediate early enhancer
   4252..4318    +  CDS            small t antigen (fragment): SV40 (simian virus 40) small t antigen
   4325..5503    +  promoter       EF-1α promoter: strong constitutive promoter for human elongation factor EF-1α
   5520..5538    +  promoter       T7 promoter: promoter for bacteriophage T7 RNA polymerase
   5583..6524    +  CDS            DDRGK1: DDRGK_HUMAN - Also known as C20orf116 From Homo sapiens (Human).
   6552..6579    +  CDS            3xHA (fragment): three tandem HA epitope tags
   6587..6611    -  protein_bind   attB2: mutant version of attB; recombination site for the Gateway® BP reaction BP Clonase™
   6642..7230    +  misc_feature   WPRE: woodchuck hepatitis virus posttranscriptional regulatory element
   7281..7780    +  promoter       PGK promoter: mouse phosphoglycerate kinase 1 promoter
   7794..8597    +  CDS            NeoR/KanR: aminoglycoside phosphotransferase from Tn5; aph(3')-II (or nptII); confers resistance to neomycin, kanamycin, and G418 (Geneticin®)
   8671..8808    +  CDS            nef (fragment): NEF_HV1LA - Experimental evidence at protein level: Swiss-Prot protein existence level 1. Extracellular Nef protein targets CD4(+) T-lymphocytes for apoptosis by interacting with CXCR4 surface receptors. From Human immunodeficiency virus type 1 group M subtype B (isolate Lai) (HIV-1).
   8794..8974    +  LTR            5' LTR (truncated): truncated 5' long terminal repeat (LTR) from HIV-1
   9046..9167    +  polyA_signal   SV40 poly(A) signal: SV40 polyadenylation signal
   9207..9342    +  rep_origin     SV40 ori: SV40 origin of replication
   9363..9381    -  promoter       T7 promoter: promoter for bacteriophage T7 RNA polymerase
   9389..9544    +  CDS            lacZα (fragment): LacZα fragment of β-galactosidase; lacZ fragment
   9549..9977    +  rep_origin     f1 ori (sequence partly withheld): f1 bacteriophage origin of replication; arrow indicates direction of (+) strand synthesis
>Addgene plasmid #139855 | pLenti-X1-Neo-DDRGK1-K146R-HA | addgene full sequence | sequence record 275520 | Addgene NGS Result
AGGTGGCACTTTTCGGGGAAATGTGCGCGGAACCCCTATTTGTTTATTTTTCTAAATACATTCAAATATG
TATCCGCTCATGAGACAATAACCCTGATAAATGCTTCAATAATATTGAAAAAGGAAGAGTATGAGTATTC
AACATTTCCGTGTCGCCCTTATTCCCTTTTTTGCGGCATTTTGCCTTCCTGTTTTTGCTCACCCAGAAAC
GCTGGTGAAAGTAAAAGATGCTGAAGATCAGTTGGGTGCACGAGTGGGTTACATCGAACTGGATCTCAAC
AGCGGTAAGATCCTTGAGAGTTTTCGCCCCGAAGAACGTTTTCCAATGATGAGCACTTTTAAAGTTCTGC
TATGTGGCGCGGTATTATCCCGTATTGACGCCGGGCAAGAGCAACTCGGTCGCCGCATACACTATTCTCA
GAATGACTTGGTTGAGTACTCACCAGTCACAGAAAAGCATCTTACGGATGGCATGACAGTAAGAGAATTA
TGCAGTGCTGCCATAACCATGAGTGATAACACTGCGGCCAACTTACTTCTGACAACGATCGGAGGACCGA
AGGAGCTAACCGCTTTTTTGCACAACATGGGGGATCATGTAACTCGCCTTGATCGTTGGGAACCGGAGCT
GAATGAAGCCATACCAAACGACGAGCGTGACACCACGATGCCTGTAGCAATGGCAACAACGTTGCGCAAA
CTATTAACTGGCGAACTACTTACTCTAGCTTCCCGGCAACAATTAATAGACTGGATGGAGGCGGATAAAG
TTGCAGGACCACTTCTGCGCTCGGCCCTTCCGGCTGGCTGGTTTATTGCTGATAAATCTGGAGCCGGTGA
GCGTGGGTCTCGCGGTATCATTGCAGCACTGGGGCCAGATGGTAAGCCCTCCCGTATCGTAGTTATCTAC
ACGACGGGGAGTCAGGCAACTATGGATGAACGAAATAGACAGATCGCTGAGATAGGTGCCTCACTGATTA
AGCATTGGTAACTGTCAGACCAAGTTTACTCATATATACTTTAGATTGATTTAAAACTTCATTTTTAATT
TAAAAGGATCTAGGTGAAGATCCTTTTTGATAATCTCATGACCAAAATCCCTTAACGTGAGTTTTCGTTC
CACTGAGCGTCAGACCCCGTAGAAAAGATCAAAGGATCTTCTTGAGATCCTTTTTTTCTGCGCGTAATCT
GCTGCTTGCAAACAAAAAAACCACCGCTACCAGCGGTGGTTTGTTTGCCGGATCAAGAGCTACCAACTCT
TTTTCCGAAGGTAACTGGCTTCAGCAGAGCGCAGATACCAAATACTGTTCTTCTAGTGTAGCCGTAGTTA
GGCCACCACTTCAAGAACTCTGTAGCACCGCCTACATACCTCGCTCTGCTAATCCTGTTACCAGTGGCTG
CTGCCAGTGGCGATAAGTCGTGTCTTACCGGGTTGGACTCAAGACGATAGTTACCGGATAAGGCGCAGCG
GTCGGGCTGAACGGGGGGTTCGTGCACACAGCCCAGCTTGGAGCGAACGACCTACACCGAACTGAGATAC
CTACAGCGTGAGCTATGAGAAAGCGCCACGCTTCCCGAAGGGAGAAAGGCGGACAGGTATCCGGTAAGCG
GCAGGGTCGGAACAGGAGAGCGCACGAGGGAGCTTCCAGGGGGAAACGCCTGGTATCTTTATAGTCCTGT
CGGGTTTCGCCACCTCTGACTTGAGCGTCGATTTTTGTGATGCTCGTCAGGGGGGCGGAGCCTATGGAAA
AACGCCAGCAACGCGGCCTTTTTACGGTTCCTGGCCTTTTGCTGGCCTTTTGCTCACATGTTCTTTCCTG
CGTTATCCCCTGATTCTGTGGATAACCGTATTACCGCCTTTGAGTGAGCTGATACCGCTCGCCGCAGCCG
AACGACCGAGCGCAGCGAGTCAGTGAGCGAGGAAGCGGAAGAGCGCCCAATACGCAAACCGCCTCTCCCC
GCGCGTTGGCCGATTCATTAATGCAGCTGGCACGACAGGTTTCCCGACTGGAAAGCGGGCAGTGAGCGCA
ACGCAATTAATGTGAGTTAGCTCACTCATTAGGCACCCCAGGCTTTACACTTTATGCTTCCGGCTCGTAT
GTTGTGTGGAATTGTGAGCGGATAACAATTTCACACAGGAAACAGCTATGACCATGATTACGCCAAGCGC
GCAATTAACCCTCACTAAAGGGAACAAAAGCTGGAGCTGCAAGCTTAATGTAGTCTTATGCAATACTCTT
GTAGTCTTGCAACATGGTAACGATGAGTTAGCAACATGCCTTACAAGGAGAGAAAAAGCACCGTGCATGC
CGATTGGTGGAAGTAAGGTGGTACGATCGTGCCTTATTAGGAAGGCAACAGACGGGTCTGACATGGATTG
GACGAACCACTGAATTGCCGCATTGCAGAGATATTGTATTTAAGTGCCTAGCTCGATACATAAACGGGTC
TCTCTGGTTAGACCAGATCTGAGCCTGGGAGCTCTCTGGCTAACTAGGGAACCCACTGCTTAAGCCTCAA
TAAAGCTTGCCTTGAGTGCTTCAAGTAGTGTGTGCCCGTCTGTTGTGTGACTCTGGTAACTAGAGATCCC
TCAGACCCTTTTAGTCAGTGTGGAAAATCTCTAGCAGTGGCGCCCGAACAGGGACTTGAAAGCGAAAGGG
AAACCAGAGGAGCTCTCTCGACGCAGGACTCGGCTTGCTGAAGCGCGCACGGCAAGAGGCGAGGGGCGGC
GACTGGTGAGTACGCCAAAAATTTTGACTAGCGGAGGCTAGAAGGAGAGAGATGGGTGCGAGAGCGTCAG
TATTAAGCGGGGGAGAATTAGATCGCGATGGGAAAAAATTCGGTTAAGGCCAGGGGGAAAGAAAAAATAT
AAATTAAAACATATAGTATGGGCAAGCAGGGAGCTAGAACGATTCGCAGTTAATCCTGGCCTGTTAGAAA
CATCAGAAGGCTGTAGACAAATACTGGGACAGCTACAACCATCCCTTCAGACAGGATCAGAAGAACTTAG
ATCATTATATAATACAGTAGCAACCCTCTATTGTGTGCATCAAAGGATAGAGATAAAAGACACCAAGGAA
GCTTTAGACAAGATAGAGGAAGAGCAAAACAAAAGTAAGACCACCGCACAGCAAGCGGCCGCTGATCTTC
AGACCTGGAGGAGGAGATATGAGGGACAATTGGAGAAGTGAATTATATAAATATAAAGTAGTAAAAATTG
AACCATTAGGAGTAGCACCCACCAAGGCAAAGAGAAGAGTGGTGCAGAGAGAAAAAAGAGCAGTGGGAAT
AGGAGCTTTGTTCCTTGGGTTCTTGGGAGCAGCAGGAAGCACTATGGGCGCAGCGTCAATGACGCTGACG
GTACAGGCCAGACAATTATTGTCTGGTATAGTGCAGCAGCAGAACAATTTGCTGAGGGCTATTGAGGCGC
AACAGCATCTGTTGCAACTCACAGTCTGGGGCATCAAGCAGCTCCAGGCAAGAATCCTGGCTGTGGAAAG
ATACCTAAAGGATCAACAGCTCCTGGGGATTTGGGGTTGCTCTGGAAAACTCATTTGCACCACTGCTGTG
CCTTGGAATGCTAGTTGGAGTAATAAATCTCTGGAACAGATTTGGAATCACACGACCTGGATGGAGTGGG
ACAGAGAAATTAACAATTACACAAGCTTAATACACTCCTTAATTGAAGAATCGCAAAACCAGCAAGAAAA
GAATGAACAAGAATTATTGGAATTAGATAAATGGGCAAGTTTGTGGAATTGGTTTAACATAACAAATTGG
CTGTGGTATATAAAATTATTCATAATGATAGTAGGAGGCTTGGTAGGTTTAAGAATAGTTTTTGCTGTAC
TTTCTATAGTGAATAGAGTTAGGCAGGGATATTCACCATTATCGTTTCAGACCCACCTCCCAACCCCGAG
GGGACCCGACAGGCCCGAAGGAATAGAAGAAGAAGGTGGAGAGAGAGACAGAGACAGATCCATTCGATTA
GTGAACGGATCTCGACGGTATCGGTTAACTTTTAAAAGAAAAGGGGGGATTGGGGGGTACAGTGCAGGGG
AAAGAATAGTAGACATAATAGCAACAGACATACAAACTAAAGAATTACAAAAACAAATTACAAAATTCAA
AATTTTATCGTCCAGTGTGGTGGAATTCTGCAGATATCAACAAGTTTGTACAAAAAAGCAGGCTCCACCA
TGGGAACCGACATTGATTATTGACTAGGCTTTTGCAAAAAGCTTTGCAAAGATGGATAAAGTTTTAAACA
GAGAGGAATCTTTGCAGCTAATGGACCTTCTAGGTCTTGAAAGGAGTGGGAATTGGCTCCGGTGCCCGTC
AGTGGGCAGAGCGCACATCGCCCACAGTCCCCGAGAAGTTGGGGGGAGGGGTCGGCAATTGAACCGGTGC
CTAGAGAAGGTGGCGCGGGGTAAACTGGGAAAGTGATGTCGTGTACTGGCTCCGCCTTTTTCCCGAGGGT
GGGGGAGAACCGTATATAAGTGCAGTAGTCGCCGTGAACGTTCTTTTTCGCAACGGGTTTGCCGCCAGAA
CACAGGTAAGTGCCGTGTGTGGTTCCCGCGGGCCTGGCCTCTTTACGGGTTATGGCCCTTGCGTGCCTTG
AATTACTTCCACCTGGCTGCAGTACGTGATTCTTGATCCCGAGCTTCGGGTTGGAAGTGGGTGGGAGAGT
TCGAGGCCTTGCGCTTAAGGAGCCCCTTCGCCTCGTGCTTGAGTTGAGGCCTGGCCTGGGCGCTGGGGCC
GCCGCGTGCGAATCTGGTGGCACCTTCGCGCCTGTCTCGCTGCTTTCGATAAGTCTCTAGCCATTTAAAA
TTTTTGATGACCTGCTGCGACGCTTTTTTTCTGGCAAGATAGTCTTGTAAATGCGGGCCAAGATCTGCAC
ACTGGTATTTCGGTTTTTGGGGCCGCGGGCGGCGACGGGGCCCGTGCGTCCCAGCGCACATGTTCGGCGA
GGCGGGGCCTGCGAGCGCGGCCACCGAGAATCGGACGGGGGTAGTCTCAAGCTGGCCGGCCTGCTCTGGT
GCCTGGCCTCGCGCCGCCGTGTATCGCCCCGCCCTGGGCGGCAAGGCTGGCCCGGTCGGCACCAGTTGCG
TGAGCGGAAAGATGGCCGCTTCCCGGCCCTGCTGCAGGGAGCTCAAAATGGAGGACGCGGCGCTCGGGAG
AGCGGGCGGGTGAGTCACCCACACAAAGGAAAAGGGCCTTTCCGTCCTCAGCCGTCGCTTCATGTGACTC
CACGGAGTACCGGGCGCCGTCCAGGCACCTCGATTAGTTCTCGAGCTTTTGGAGTACGTCGTCTTTAGGT
TGGGGGGAGGGGTTTTATGCGATGGAGTTTCCCCACACTGAGTGGGTGGAGACTGAAGTTAGGCCAGCTT
GGCACTTGATGTAATTCTCCTTGGAATTTGCCCTTTTTGAGTTTGGATCTTGGTTCATTCTCAAGCCTCA
GACAGTGGTTCAAAGTTTTTTTCTTCCATTTCAGGTGTCGTGAGGAATTAGCTTGGTACTAATACGACTC
ACTATAGGGAGACCCAAGCTGGCTAGGTAAGCTTGGTACCGAGCTCGGATCCATGGTGGCGCCTGTGTGG
TACTTGGTAGCGGCGGCTCTGCTAGTCGGCTTTATCCTCTTCCTGACTCGCAGCCGGGGCCGGGCGGCAT
CAGCCGGCCAAGAGCCACTGCACAATGAGGAGCTGGCAGGAGCAGGCCGGGTGGCCCAGCCTGGGCCCCT
GGAGCCTGAGGAGCCGAGAGCTGGAGGCAGGCCTCGGCGCCGGAGGGACCTGGGCAGCCGCCTACAGGCC
CAGCGTCGAGCCCAGCGGGTGGCCTGGGCAGAAGCAGATGAGAACGAGGAGGAAGCTGTCATCCTAGCCC
AGGAGGAGGAAGGTGTCGAGAAGCCAGCGGAAACTCACCTGTCGGGGAAAATTGGAGCTAAGAAACTGCG
GAAGCTGGAGGAGAAACAAGCGCGAAAGGCCCAGCGTGAGGCAGAGGAGGCTGAACGTGAGGAGCGGAGA
CGACTCGAGTCCCAGCGCGAAGCTGAGTGGAAGAAGGAGGAGGAGCGGCTTCGCCTGGAGGAGGAGCAGA
AGGAGGAGGAGGAGAGGAAGGCCCGCGAGGAGCAGGCCCAGCGGGAGCATGAGGAGTACCTGAAACTGAA
GGAGGCCTTTGTGGTGGAGGAGGAAGGCGTAGGAGAGACCATGACTGAGGAACAGTCCCAGAGCTTCCTG
ACAGAGTTCATCAACTACATCAAGCAGTCCAAGGTTGTGCTCTTGGAAGACCTGGCTTCCCAGGTGGGCC
TACGCACTCAGGACACCATAAATCGCATCCAGGACCTGCTGGCTGAGGGGACTATAACAGGTGTGATTGA
CGACCGGGGCAAGTTCATCTACATAACCCCAGAGGAACTGGCCGCCGTGGCCAACTTCATCCGACAGCGG
GGCCGGGTGTCCATCGCCGAGCTTGCCCAAGCCAGCAACTCCCTCATCGCCTGGGGCCGGGAGTCCCCTG
CCCAAGCCCCAGCCGGTGGATCTGGAGGTTCTGGTGGAATGTACCCATACGATGTTCCAGATTACGCTTG
ATCTAGACCCAGCTTTCTTGTACAAAGTGGTTGATATCCAGCACAGTGGCGGCCGCTCGACAATCAACCT
CTGGATTACAAAATTTGTGAAAGATTGACTGGTATTCTTAACTATGTTGCTCCTTTTACGCTATGTGGAT
ACGCTGCTTTAATGCCTTTGTATCATGCTATTGCTTCCCGTATGGCTTTCATTTTCTCCTCCTTGTATAA
ATCCTGGTTGCTGTCTCTTTATGAGGAGTTGTGGCCCGTTGTCAGGCAACGTGGCGTGGTGTGCACTGTG
TTTGCTGACGCAACCCCCACTGGTTGGGGCATTGCCACCACCTGTCAGCTCCTTTCCGGGACTTTCGCTT
TCCCCCTCCCTATTGCCACGGCGGAACTCATCGCCGCCTGCCTTGCCCGCTGCTGGACAGGGGCTCGGCT
GTTGGGCACTGACAATTCCGTGGTGTTGTCGGGGAAGCTGACGTCCTTTCCATGGCTGCTCGCCTGTGTT
GCCACCTGGATTCTGCGCGGGACGTCCTTCTGCTACGTCCCTTCGGCCCTCAATCCAGCGGACCTTCCTT
CCCGCGGCCTGCTGCCGGCTCTGCGGCCTCTTCCGCGTCTTCGCCTTCGCCCTCAGACGAGTCGGATCTC
CCTTTGGGCCGCCTCCCCGCCTGGACCTGCAGGATTCTGCAGATATCCGGACTAGTGATCTAATTCTACC
GGGTAGGGGAGGCGCTTTTCCCAAGGCAGTCTGGAGCATGCGCTTTAGCAGCCCCGCTGGGCACTTGGCG
CTACACAAGTGGCCTCTGGCCTCGCACACATTCCACATCCACCGGTAGGCGCCAACCGGCTCCGTTCTTT
GGTGGCCCCTTCGCGCCACCTTCTACTCCTCCCCTAGTCAGGAAGTTCCCCCCCGCCCCGCAGCTCGCGT
CGTGCAGGACGTGACAAATGGAAGTAGCACGTCTCACTAGTCTCGTGCAGATGGACAGCACCGCTGAGCA
ATGGAAGCGGGTAGGCCTTTGGGGCAGCGGCCAATAGCAGCTTTGCTCCTTCGCTTTCTGGGCTCAGAGG
CTGGGAAGGGGTGGGTCCGGGGGCGGGCTCAGGGGCGGGCTCAGGGGCGGGGCGGGCGCCCGAAGGTCCT
CCGGAGGCCCGGCATTCTGCACGCTTCAAAAGCGCACGTCTGCCGCGCTGTTCTCCTCTTCCTCATCTCC
GGGCCTTTCGACCTGCAGCCAATATGGGATCGGCCATTGAACAAGATGGATTGCACGCAGGTTCTCCGGC
CGCTTGGGTGGAGAGGCTATTCGGCTATGACTGGGCACAACAGACAATCGGCTGCTCTGATGCCGCCGTG
TTCCGGCTGTCAGCGCAGGGGCGCCCGGTTCTTTTTGTCAAGACCGACCTGTCCGGTGCCCTGAATGAAC
TGCAGGACGAGGCAGCGCGGCTATCGTGGCTGGCCACGACGGGCGTTCCTTGCGCAGCTGTGCTCGACGT
TGTCACTGAAGCGGGAAGGGACTGGCTGCTATTGGGCGAAGTGCCGGGGCAGGATCTCCTGTCATCTCAC
CTTGCTCCTGCCGAGAAAGTATCCATCATGGCTGATGCAATGCGGCGGCTGCATACGCTTGATCCGGCTA
CCTGCCCATTCGACCACCAAGCGAAACATCGCATCGAGCGAGCACGTACTCGGATGGAAGCCGGTCTTGT
CGATCAGGATGATCTGGACGAAGAGCATCAGGGGCTCGCGCCAGCCGAACTGTTCGCCAGGCTCAAGGCG
CGCATGCCCGACGGCGAGGATCTCGTCGTGACCCATGGCGATGCCTGCTTGCCGAATATCATGGTGGAAA
ATGGCCGCTTTTCTGGATTCATCGACTGTGGCCGGCTGGGTGTGGCGGACCGCTATCAGGACATAGCGTT
GGCTACCCGTGATATTGCTGAAGAGCTTGGCGGCGAATGGGCTGACCGCTTCCTCGTGCTTTACGGTATC
GCCGCTCCCGATTCGCAGCGCATCGCCTTCTATCGCCTTCTTGACGAGTTCTTCTGAACGCGTCGCCCGC
CCCACGACCCGCAGCGCCCGACCGAAAGGAGCGCACGACCCCATGCATCTCGAGGGCCCGGTACCTTTAA
GACCAATGACTTACAAGGCAGCTGTAGATCTTAGCCACTTTTTAAAAGAAAAGGGGGGACTGGAAGGGCT
AGCTCACTCCCAACGAAGACAAGATCTGCTTTTTGCTTGTACTGGGTCTCTCTGGTTAGACCAGATCTGA
GCCTGGGAGCTCTCTGGCTAACTAGGGAACCCACTGCTTAAGCCTCAATAAAGCTTGCCTTGAGTGCTTC
AAGTAGTGTGTGCCCGTCTGTTGTGTGACTCTGGTAACTAGAGATCCCTCAGACCCTTTTAGTCAGTGTG
GAAAATCTCTAGCAGTAGTAGTTCATGTCATCTTATTATTCAGTATTTATAACTTGCAAAGAAATGAATA
TCAGAGAGTGAGAGGAACTTGTTTATTGCAGCTTATAATGGTTACAAATAAAGCAATAGCATCACAAATT
TCACAAATAAAGCATTTTTTTCACTGCATTCTAGTTGTGGTTTGTCCAAACTCATCAATGTATCTTATCA
TGTCTGGCTCTAGCTATCCCGCCCCTAACTCCGCCCATCCCGCCCCTAACTCCGCCCAGTTCCGCCCATT
CTCCGCCCCATGGCTGACTAATTTTTTTTATTTATGCAGAGGCCGAGGCCGCCTCGGCCTCTGAGCTATT
CCAGAAGTAGTGAGGAGGCTTTTTTGGAGGCCTAGGGACGTACCCAATTCGCCCTATAGTGAGTCGTATT
ACGCGCGCTCACTGGCCGTCGTTTTACAACGTCGTGACTGGGAAAACCCTGGCGTTACCCAACTTAATCG
CCTTGCAGCACATCCCCCTTTCGCCAGCTGGCGTAATAGCGAAGAGGCCCGCACCGATCGCCCTTCCCAA
CAGTTGCGCAGCCTGAATGGCGAATGGG
[124 nt withheld, positions 9549-9672]
C
[91 nt withheld, positions 9674-9764]
A
[49 nt withheld, positions 9766-9814]
CCTTTGACGTTGGAGTCCACGTTCTTT
[37 nt withheld, positions 9842-9878]
ACCCTATCTCGGTCTATTCTTTTGATTTATAAGGGATTTTGCCGATTTCGGCCTATTGGTTAAAAAATGA
GCTGATTTAACAAAAATTTAACGCGAATTTTAACAAAATATTAACGCTTACAATTT
